>Addgene plasmid #119618 | pC0.008 | addgene full sequence | sequence record 236328 | Addgene NGS Result
GTGGCTCTTCAGTGGACGAAAGGGCCTCGTGATACGCCTATTTTTATAGGTTAATGTCATGATAATAATG
GTTTCTTAGACGTCAGGTGGCACTTTTCGGGGAAATGTGCGCGGAACCCCTATTTGTTTATTTTTCTAAA
TACATTCAAATATGTATCCGCTCATGAGACAATAACCCTGATAAATGCTTCAATAATATTGAAAAAGGAA
GAGTATGCGCTCACGCAACTGGTCCAGAACCTTGACCGAACGCAGCGGTGGTAACGGCGCAGTGGCGGTT
TTCATGGCTTGTTATGACTGTTTTTTTTTGGGGTACAGTCTATGCCTCGGGCATCCAAGCAGCAAGCGCG
TTACGCCGTGGGTCGATGTTTGATGTTATGGAGCAGCAACGATGTTACGCAGCAGGGCAGTCGCCCTAAA
ACAAAGTTAAACATCATGAGGGAAGCGGTGATCGCCGAAGTATCGACTCAACTATCAGAGGTAGTTGGCG
TCATCGAGCGCCATCTCGAACCGACGTTGCTGGCCGTACATTTGTACGGCTCCGCAGTGGATGGCGGCCT
GAAGCCACACAGCGATATTGATTTGCTGGTTACGGTGACCGTAAGGCTTGATGAAACAACGCGGCGAGCT
TTGATCAACGACCTTTTGGAAACTTCGGCTTCCCCTGGAGAGAGCGAGATTCTCCGCGCTGTAGAAGTCA
CCATTGTTGTGCACGACGACATCATTCCGTGGCGTTATCCAGCTAAGCGCGAACTGCAATTTGGAGAATG
GCAGCGCAATGACATTCTTGCAGGTATCTTCGAGCCAGCCACGATCGACATTGATCTGGCTATCTTGCTG
ACAAAAGCAAGAGAACATAGCGTTGCCTTGGTAGGTCCAGCGGCGGAGGAACTCTTTGATCCGGTTCCTG
AACAGGATCTATTTGAGGCGCTAAATGAAACCTTAACGCTATGGAACTCGCCGCCCGACTGGGCTGGCGA
TGAGCGAAATGTAGTGCTTACGTTGTCCCGCATTTGGTACAGCGCAGTAACCGGCAAAATCGCGCCGAAG
GATGTCGCTGCCGACTGGGCAATGGAGCGCCTGCCGGCCCAGTATCAGCCCGTCATACTTGAAGCTAGAC
AGGCTTATCTTGGACAAGAAGAAGATCGCTTGGCCTCGCGCGCAGATCAGTTGGAAGAATTTGTCCATTA
CGTAAAAGGCGAGATCACCAAGGTAGTCGGCAAATAACTGTCAGACCAAGTTTACTCATATATACTTTAG
ATTGATTTAAAACTTCATTTTTAATTTAAAAGGATCTAGGTGAAGATCCTTTTTGATAATCTCATGACCA
AAATCCCTTAACGTGAGTTTTCGTTCCACTGAGCGTCAGACCCCGTAGAAAAGATCAAAGGATCTTCTTG
AGATCCTTTTTTTCTGCGCGTAATCTGCTGCTTGCAAACAAAAAAACCACCGCTACCAGCGGTGGTTTGT
TTGCCGGATCAAGAGCTACCAACTCTTTTTCCGAAGGTAACTGGCTTCAGCAGAGCGCAGATACCAAATA
CTGTTCTTCTAGTGTAGCCGTAGTTAGGCCACCACTTCAAGAACTCTGTAGCACCGCCTACATACCTCGC
TCTGCTAATCCTGTTACCAGTGGCTGCTGCCAGTGGCGATAAGTCGTGTCTTACCGGGTTGGACTCAAGA
CGATAGTTACCGGATAAGGCGCAGCGGTCGGGCTGAACGGGGGGTTCGTGCACACAGCCCAGCTTGGAGC
GAACGACCTACACCGAACTGAGATACCTACAGCGTGAGCTATGAGAAAGCGCCACGCTTCCCGAAGGGAG
AAAGGCGGACAGGTATCCGGTAAGCGGCAGGGTCGGAACAGGAGAGCGCACGAGGGAGCTTCCAGGGGGA
AACGCCTGGTATCTTTATAGTCCTGTCGGGTTTCGCCACCTCTGACTTGAGCGTCGATTTTTGTGATGCT
CGTCAGGGGGGCGGAGCCTATGGAAAAACGCCAGCAACGCGGCCTTTTTACGGTTCCTGGCCTTTTGCTG
GCCTTTTGCTCACATGTTCTTTCCTGCGTTATCCCCTGATTCTGTGGATAACCGTATTACCGCCTTTGAG
TGAGCTGATACCGCTCGCCGCAGCCGAACGACCGAGCGCAGCGAGTCAGTGAGCGAGGAAGCGGAAGAGC
GCCCAATACGCAAACCGCCTCTCCCCGCGCGTTGGCCGATTCATTAATCACTCTGTGGTCTCAAATGGTG
AGCAAGGGCGAGGAGCTGTTCACCGGGGTGGTGCCCATCCTGGTCGAGCTGGACGGCGACGTAAACGGCC
ACAAGTTCAGCGTGTCCGGCGAGGGCGAGGGCGATGCCACCTACGGCAAGCTGACCCTGAAGTTCATCTG
CACCACCGGCAAGCTGCCCGTGCCCTGGCCCACCCTCGTGACCACCTTCGGCTACGGCCTGCAATGCTTC
GCCCGCTACCCCGACCACATGAAGCAGCACGACTTCTTCAAGTCCGCCATGCCCGAAGGCTACGTCCAGG
AGCGCACCATCTTCTTCAAGGACGACGGCAACTACAAGACCCGCGCCGAGGTGAAGTTCGAGGGCGACAC
CCTGGTGAACCGCATCGAGCTGAAGGGCATCGACTTCAAGGAGGACGGCAACATCCTGGGGCACAAGCTG
GAGTACAACTACAACAGCCACAACGTCTATATCATGGCCGACAAGCAGAAGAACGGCATCAAGGTGAACT
TCAAGATCCGCCACAACATCGAGGACGGCAGCGTGCAGCTCGCCGACCACTACCAGCAGAACACCCCCAT
CGGCGACGGCCCCGTGCTGCTGCCCGACAACCACTACCTGAGCTACCAGTCCGCCCTGAGCAAAGACCCC
AACGAGAAGCGCGATCACATGGTCCTGCTGGAGTTCGTGACCGCCGCCGGGATCACTCTCGGCATGGACG
AGCTGTACAAGTAAGCTTTGAGACCACGAA
Features (pLannotate 1.2.2; 7 found; start..end, strand, type, name):
    110..214     +  promoter       AmpR promoter: bla
    205..285     -  CDS            int (fragment): INT2_ECOLX - Protein inferred from homology: Swiss-Prot protein existence level 3. Putative integrase believed to be involved in the insertion of antibiotic resistance genes into plasmids and transposons. From Escherichia coli.
    373..429     +  CDS            GmR (fragment): gentamycin acetyltransferase; aacC1; confers resistance to gentamycin
    436..1224    +  CDS            aadA: S3AD_ECOLX - Experimental evidence at protein level: Swiss-Prot protein existence level 1. Mediates bacterial resistance to the antibiotics streptomycin and spectinomycin. From Escherichia coli.
   1398..1986    +  rep_origin     ori: high-copy-number ColE1/pMB1/pBR322/pUC origin of replication
   2169..2218    +  CDS            lacI (fragment): lac repressor; lacI; The lac repressor binds to the lac operator to inhibit transcription in E. coli. This inhibition can be relieved by adding lactose or isopropyl-β-D-thiogalactopyranoside (IPTG).
   2235..2951    +  CDS            EYFP: EYFP is a basic (constitutively fluorescent) green/yellow fluorescent protein published in 1996, derived from Aequorea victoria. It is reported to be a very rapidly-maturing weak dimer with high acid sensitivity.
