[The description below was written by a language model from this plasmid's Addgene catalogue record and pLannotate feature annotations shown in this document.]
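Description:
pC0.008 is a Level 0 part plasmid from the CyanoGate modular cloning suite, a Golden Gate toolkit for engineering cyanobacteria that follows the plant MoClo syntax. It is built on the pICH41308 acceptor backbone (about 2.2 kb), the standard MoClo Level 0 vector for coding sequence parts. The full sequenced plasmid is 2,970 nt. It is propagated in E. coli from a high-copy ColE1/pUC-type origin and selected with spectinomycin through the aadA gene, which confers streptomycin/spectinomycin resistance. The feature table places aadA downstream of a bla-type (AmpR) promoter. The short integrase, gentamicin acetyltransferase and lacI fragments flagged by the annotation are partial matches, likely remnants of the resistance cassette's origin and the backbone, not functional genes.

The payload is a 720 bp eYFP coding sequence, encoding an Aequorea victoria-derived yellow fluorescent protein, stored as a promoterless CDS module. No promoter, ribosome binding site or terminator is annotated around it, so the plasmid is a storage and donor vector, not an expression construct. The insert was cloned with BpiI, and both sites were destroyed in the process. The record notes a T-to-A change at bp 242 but does not state its reason. Single-base changes of this kind are often made in MoClo parts to remove internal Type IIS sites.

In the MoClo scheme, Level 0 parts are released by a Type IIS enzyme with defined overhangs and combined with promoter and terminator parts into Level 1 transcription units. This part supplies eYFP as a fluorescent marker or reporter for such assemblies.
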