Addgene plasmid #119618: pC0.008
Purpose: Level 0 Part. CDS
Depositing lab: Alistair McCormick. Depositing organization: University of Edinburgh. Publication: CyanoGate: A Modular Cloning Suite for Engineering Cyanobacteria Based on the Plant MoClo Syntax. Vasudevan R, Gale GAR, Schiavon AA, Puzorjov A, Malin J, Gillespie MD, Vavitsas K, Zulkower V, Wang B, Howe CJ, Lea-Smith DJ, McCormick AJ. Plant Physiol. 2019 May;180(1):39-55. doi: 10.1104/pp.18.01401. Epub 2019 Feb 28. PubMed 30819783.
Backbone
  Vector backbone: pICH41308
  Backbone size w/o insert (bp): 2247
  Vector type: Synthetic Biology
Growth in bacteria
  Bacterial resistance: Spectinomycin, 50 μg/mL
  Growth temperature: 37°C
  Growth strain: DH5alpha
  Copy number: High Copy
Gene/Insert
  Gene/Insert name: eYFP
  Insert size (bp): 720
  Mutation: bp 242 T to A
  Cloning method: Restriction Enzyme; 5′ cloning site BpiI (destroyed during cloning); 3′ cloning site BpiI (destroyed during cloning)
  Sequencing primers: 5′ ttgagtgagctgataccgct; 3′ GTCTCATGAGCGGATACATATTTGAATG
Terms and licenses: Academic/Nonprofit Terms; Industry Terms: Not Available to Industry
Depositor comments: eYFP fluorescent marker (CDS). Please visit https://www.biorxiv.org/content/10.1101/426700v1 for bioRxiv preprint.
How to cite: pC0.008 was a gift from Alistair McCormick (Addgene plasmid # 119618 ; http://n2t.net/addgene:119618 ; RRID:Addgene_119618)
