>Addgene plasmid #119618 | pC0.008 | depositor partial sequence | sequence record 226130 | eYFP
ATGGTGAGCAAGGGCGAGGAGCTGTTCACCGGGGTGGTGCCCATCCTGGTCGAGCTGGACGGCGACGTAA
ACGGCCACAAGTTCAGCGTGTCCGGCGAGGGCGAGGGCGATGCCACCTACGGCAAGCTGACCCTGAAGTT
CATCTGCACCACCGGCAAGCTGCCCGTGCCCTGGCCCACCCTCGTGACCACCTTCGGCTACGGCCTGCAA
TGCTTCGCCCGCTACCCCGACCACATGAAGCTGCACGACTTCTTCAAGTCCGCCATGCCCGAAGGCTACG
TCCAGGAGCGCACCATCTTCTTCAAGGACGACGGCAACTACAAGACCCGCGCCGAGGTGAAGTTCGAGGG
CGACACCCTGGTGAACCGCATCGAGCTGAAGGGCATCGACTTCAAGGAGGACGGCAACATCCTGGGGCAC
AAGCTGGAGTACAACTACAACAGCCACAACGTCTATATCATGGCCGACAAGCAGAAGAACGGCATCAAGG
TGAACTTCAAGATCCGCCACAACATCGAGGACGGCAGCGTGCAGCTCGCCGACCACTACCAGCAGAACAC
CCCCATCGGCGACGGCCCCGTGCTGCTGCCCGACAACCACTACCTGAGCTACCAGTCCGCCCTGAGCAAA
GACCCCAACGAGAAGCGCGATCACATGGTCCTGCTGGAGTTCGTGACCGCCGCCGGGATCACTCTCGGCA
TGGACGAGCTGTACAAGTAA
